Addgene plasmid #113856: Crimson/P2A-ICP8 (pSLIK1)
Purpose: For Doxycycline-inducible expression of ICP8 synaptase, with red fluorescent protein gene E2-Crimson-P2A-ICP8
Depositing lab: Richard S Myers. Depositing organization: University of Miami. Publication: Herpes ICP8 protein stimulates homologous recombination in human cells. Valledor M, Myers RS, Schiller PC. PLoS One. 2018 Aug 15;13(8):e0200955. doi: 10.1371/journal.pone.0200955. eCollection 2018. PubMed 30110337.
Backbone
  Vector backbone: pSLIK-Zeo
  Backbone manufacturer: Iain Fraser (Addgene plasmid # 25736)
  Modifications to backbone: The Synaptase gene is fused to E2-Crimson fluorescent protein gene through a P2A linker to follow synaptase expression without tethering E2-Crimson to the synaptase protein.
  Vector type: Lentiviral
  Selectable markers: Zeocin
Growth in bacteria
  Bacterial resistance: Ampicillin, 100 μg/mL
  Growth temperature: 37°C
  Growth strain: NEB Stable
  Copy number: Unknown
Gene/Insert
  Gene/Insert name: ICP8
  Species: H. sapiens (human)
  Tag / fusion protein: P2A/Crimson (N terminal on insert)
  Cloning method: Gateway Cloning
  Sequencing primers: 5′ unknown
Terms and licenses: Academic/Nonprofit Terms; Industry Terms: Not Available to Industry
Depositor comments: Please visit https://www.biorxiv.org/content/early/2018/02/11/259739 for bioRxiv preprint.
How to cite: Crimson/P2A-ICP8 (pSLIK1) was a gift from Richard S Myers (Addgene plasmid # 113856 ; http://n2t.net/addgene:113856 ; RRID:Addgene_113856)
