[The description below was written by a language model from this plasmid's Addgene catalogue record and pLannotate feature annotations shown in this document.]
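Description:
Crimson/P2A-ICP8 (pSLIK1) is a 16.1 kb HIV-1-based lentiviral vector built on the pSLIK-Zeo backbone for doxycycline-inducible expression of the herpes simplex virus single-strand DNA-binding protein ICP8, described in the record as a synaptase. It is propagated in E. coli through a high-copy ColE1/pUC-type origin with ampicillin resistance, and an f1 origin is also present. The viral transfer cassette starts with a CMV enhancer/promoter fused to a truncated 5' LTR, followed by the Ψ packaging signal, a gag fragment, the RRE for Rev-dependent export and the cPPT/CTS. It ends with a WPRE, a truncated 3' LTR and a bGH polyadenylation signal.

The payload was introduced by Gateway recombination and sits between attB1 and attB2. A Tet-responsive promoter, made of repeated tet operators and a minimal promoter, drives one open reading frame encoding the far-red fluorescent protein E2-Crimson, a P2A peptide and ICP8. Ribosomal skipping at P2A yields two separate proteins, so fluorescence reports ICP8 expression without tethering the fluorophore to it. Downstream, a human UbC promoter constitutively expresses the rtTA3 reverse transactivator, linked by an EMCV IRES to a Zeocin resistance gene (BleoR). This places the inducer and the mammalian selection marker in the same provirus as the inducible gene. A second SV40/EM7-driven BleoR cassette lies in the backbone outside the LTRs.

The catalogue lists the insert species as human, but the feature table matches the coding sequence to the HSV-1 protein. The associated publication used ICP8 to study stimulation of homologous recombination in human cells.
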