Features (pLannotate 1.2.2; 50 found; start..end, strand, type, name):
     31..83      -  misc_feature   bom (fragment): basis of mobility region from pBR322
    238..617     +  enhancer       CMV enhancer: human cytomegalovirus immediate early enhancer
    618..817     +  promoter       CMV promoter: human cytomegalovirus (CMV) immediate early promoter
    835..1015    +  LTR            5' LTR (truncated): truncated 5' long terminal repeat (LTR) from HIV-1
   1062..1187    +  misc_feature   HIV-1 Ψ: packaging signal of human immunodeficiency virus type 1
   1171..1534    +  CDS            HIV-1 gag (fragment): gag protein from human immunodeficiency virus 1; gag
   1680..1913    +  misc_feature   RRE: The Rev response element (RRE) of HIV-1 allows for Rev-dependent mRNA export from the nucleus to the cytoplasm.
   2290..2390    +  CDS            Rev (fragment): human immunodeficiency virus 1 (HIV-1) Rev protein; rev; enhances nuclear export of unspliced and incompletely spliced viral mRNAs
   2440..2557    +  misc_feature   cPPT/CTS: central polypurine tract and central termination sequence of HIV-1
   2614..2638    +  protein_bind   attB1: mutant version of attB; recombination site for the Gateway® BP reaction BP Clonase™
   2678..2698    +  promoter       tight TRE promoter (fragment): Tet-responsive promoter PTight, consisting of seven tet operator sequences followed by the minimal CMV promoter
   2715..2735    +  promoter       tight TRE promoter (fragment): Tet-responsive promoter PTight, consisting of seven tet operator sequences followed by the minimal CMV promoter
   2752..2772    +  promoter       tight TRE promoter (fragment): Tet-responsive promoter PTight, consisting of seven tet operator sequences followed by the minimal CMV promoter
   2789..2809    +  promoter       tight TRE promoter (fragment): Tet-responsive promoter PTight, consisting of seven tet operator sequences followed by the minimal CMV promoter
   2826..2846    +  promoter       tight TRE promoter (fragment): Tet-responsive promoter PTight, consisting of seven tet operator sequences followed by the minimal CMV promoter
   2863..2883    +  promoter       tight TRE promoter (fragment): Tet-responsive promoter PTight, consisting of seven tet operator sequences followed by the minimal CMV promoter
   2900..2920    +  promoter       tight TRE promoter (fragment): Tet-responsive promoter PTight, consisting of seven tet operator sequences followed by the minimal CMV promoter
   2937..2957    +  promoter       tight TRE promoter (fragment): Tet-responsive promoter PTight, consisting of seven tet operator sequences followed by the minimal CMV promoter
   2965..3010    +  promoter       TRE3GV promoter (fragment): 3rd-generation Tet-responsive promoter that can be activated by binding of Tet-On® 3G, optimized for retroviral and lentiviral vectors
   3086..3760    +  CDS            E2-Crimson: E2-Crimson is a basic (constitutively fluorescent) far red fluorescent protein published in 2009, derived from Discosoma sp.. It is reported to be a rapidly-maturing tetramer with low acid sensitivity.
   3770..3826    +  CDS            P2A: 2A peptide from porcine teschovirus-1 polyprotein Eukaryotic ribosomes fail to insert a peptide bond between the Gly and Pro residues, yielding separate polypeptides.
   3845..7432    +  CDS            DBP: DNBI_HHV11 - Also known as ICP8. Experimental evidence at protein level: Swiss-Prot protein existence level 1. Plays several crucial roles in viral infection. Participates in the opening of the viral DNA origin to initiate replication by interacting with the origin-binding protein. May disrupt loops, hairpins and other secondary structures present on ssDNA to reduce and eliminate pausing of viral DNA polymerase at specific sites during elongation. Promotes viral DNA recombination by performing strand- transfer, characterized by the ability to transfer a DNA strand from a linear duplex to a com
   7470..7494    -  protein_bind   attB2: mutant version of attB; recombination site for the Gateway® BP reaction BP Clonase™
   7544..8755    +  promoter       UbC promoter: human ubiquitin C promoter
   8814..9511    +  CDS            rtTA3 (fragment): reverse tetracycline transactivator 3 activates expression from Tet-responsive promoters in the presence of doxycycline
   9441..9551    +  CDS            VP48: 3 tandem repeats of the minimal activation domain of herpes simplex virus VP16 (Cheng et al., 2013)
   9723..10185   +  misc_feature   IRES: internal ribosome entry site (IRES) of the encephalomyocarditis virus (EMCV)
  10207..10254   +  promoter       EM7 promoter: synthetic bacterial promoter&nbsp
  10273..10647   +  CDS            BleoR: antibiotic-binding protein; Sh ble from Streptoalloteichus hindustanus; confers resistance to bleomycin, phleomycin, and Zeocin™
  10681..10764   +  CDS            large T antigen (fragment): large T antigen from SV40 (simian virus 40)
  10798..10821   +  misc_feature   MCS (fragment): pBluescript multiple cloning site
  10821..11409   +  misc_feature   WPRE: woodchuck hepatitis virus posttranscriptional regulatory element
  11410..11429   +  misc_feature   MCS (fragment): pBluescript multiple cloning site
  11431..11931   +  CDS            nef (fragment): NEF_HV1LA - Experimental evidence at protein level: Swiss-Prot protein existence level 1. Extracellular Nef protein targets CD4(+) T-lymphocytes for apoptosis by interacting with CXCR4 surface receptors. From Human immunodeficiency virus type 1 group M subtype B (isolate Lai) (HIV-1).
  11938..12118   +  LTR            5' LTR (truncated): truncated 5' long terminal repeat (LTR) from HIV-1
  12150..12374   +  polyA_signal   bGH poly(A) signal: bovine growth hormone polyadenylation signal
  12378..12399   +  promoter       SV40 promoter (fragment): SV40 enhancer and early promoter
  12420..12848   +  rep_origin     f1 ori (sequence partly withheld): f1 bacteriophage origin of replication; arrow indicates direction of (+) strand synthesis
  12862..13191   +  promoter       SV40 promoter: SV40 enhancer and early promoter
  13239..13286   +  promoter       EM7 promoter: synthetic bacterial promoter&nbsp
  13305..13679   +  CDS            BleoR: antibiotic-binding protein; Sh ble from Streptoalloteichus hindustanus; confers resistance to bleomycin, phleomycin, and Zeocin™
  13689..13814   +  CDS            ble (fragment): BLE_KLEPN - Experimental evidence at protein level: Swiss-Prot protein existence level 1. Binding protein with a strong affinity to the bleomycin family of antibiotics. Binds to CL990; an antimitotic-antibiotic compound. From Klebsiella pneumoniae.
  13809..13930   +  polyA_signal   SV40 poly(A) signal: SV40 polyadenylation signal
  14001..14023   -  protein_bind   lac operator (fragment): The lac repressor binds to the lac operator to inhibit transcription in E. coli. This inhibition can be relieved by adding lactose or isopropyl-β-D-thiogalactopyranoside (IPTG). lac repressor encoded by lacI
  14027..14057   -  promoter       lac promoter: promoter for the E. coli lac operon
  14072..14093   -  protein_bind   CAP binding site: CAP binding activates transcription in the presence of cAMP. E. coli catabolite activator protein
  14106..14198   -  CDS            lacI (fragment): lac repressor; lacI; The lac repressor binds to the lac operator to inhibit transcription in E. coli. This inhibition can be relieved by adding lactose or isopropyl-β-D-thiogalactopyranoside (IPTG).
  14381..14969   -  rep_origin     ori: high-copy-number ColE1/pMB1/pBR322/pUC origin of replication
  15140..16000   -  CDS            AmpR: β-lactamase; bla; confers resistance to ampicillin, carbenicillin, and related antibiotics
  16001..16105   -  promoter       AmpR promoter: bla
>Addgene plasmid #113856 | Crimson/P2A-ICP8 (pSLIK1) | addgene full sequence | sequence record 222918 | Addgene NGS Result
GTCGACGGATCGGGAGATCTCCCGATCCCCTATGGTGCACTCTCAGTACAATCTGCTCTGATGCCGCATA
GTTAAGCCAGTATCTGCTCCCTGCTTGTGTGTTGGAGGTCGCTGAGTAGTGCGCGAGCAAAATTTAAGCT
ACAACAAGGCAAGGCTTGACCGACAATTGCATGAAGAATCTGCTTAGGGTTAGGCGTTTTGCGCTGCTTC
GCGATGTACGGGCCAGATATACGCGTTGACATTGATTATTGACTAGTTATTAATAGTAATCAATTACGGG
GTCATTAGTTCATAGCCCATATATGGAGTTCCGCGTTACATAACTTACGGTAAATGGCCCGCCTGGCTGA
CCGCCCAACGACCCCCGCCCATTGACGTCAATAATGACGTATGTTCCCATAGTAACGCCAATAGGGACTT
TCCATTGACGTCAATGGGTGGAGTATTTACGGTAAACTGCCCACTTGGCAGTACATCAAGTGTATCATAT
GCCAAGTACGCCCCCTATTGACGTCAATGACGGTAAATGGCCCGCCTGGCATTATGCCCAGTACATGACC
TTATGGGACTTTCCTACTTGGCAGTACATCTACGTATTAGTCATCGCTATTACCATGGTGATGCGGTTTT
GGCAGTACATCAATGGGCGTGGATAGCGGTTTGACTCACGGGGATTTCCAAGTCTCCACCCCATTGACGT
CAATGGGAGTTTGTTTTGGCACCAAAATCAACGGGACTTTCCAAAATGTCGTAACAACTCCGCCCCATTG
ACGCAAATGGGCGGTAGGCGTGTACGGTGGGAGGTCTATATAAGCAGCGCGTTTTGCCTGTACTGGGTCT
CTCTGGTTAGACCAGATCTGAGCCTGGGAGCTCTCTGGCTAACTAGGGAACCCACTGCTTAAGCCTCAAT
AAAGCTTGCCTTGAGTGCTTCAAGTAGTGTGTGCCCGTCTGTTGTGTGACTCTGGTAACTAGAGATCCCT
CAGACCCTTTTAGTCAGTGTGGAAAATCTCTAGCAGTGGCGCCCGAACAGGGACTTGAAAGCGAAAGGGA
AACCAGAGGAGCTCTCTCGACGCAGGACTCGGCTTGCTGAAGCGCGCACGGCAAGAGGCGAGGGGCGGCG
ACTGGTGAGTACGCCAAAAATTTTGACTAGCGGAGGCTAGAAGGAGAGAGATGGGTGCGAGAGCGTCAGT
ATTAAGCGGGGGAGAATTAGATCGCGATGGGAAAAAATTCGGTTAAGGCCAGGGGGAAAGAAAAAATATA
AATTAAAACATATAGTATGGGCAAGCAGGGAGCTAGAACGATTCGCAGTTAATCCTGGCCTGTTAGAAAC
ATCAGAAGGCTGTAGACAAATACTGGGACAGCTACAACCATCCCTTCAGACAGGATCAGAAGAACTTAGA
TCATTATATAATACAGTAGCAACCCTCTATTGTGTGCATCAAAGGATAGAGATAAAAGACACCAAGGAAG
CTTTAGACAAGATAGAGGAAGAGCAAAACAAAAGTAAGACCACCGCACAGCAAGCGGCCGCTGATCTTCA
GACCTGGAGGAGGAGATATGAGGGACAATTGGAGAAGTGAATTATATAAATATAAAGTAGTAAAAATTGA
ACCATTAGGAGTAGCACCCACCAAGGCAAAGAGAAGAGTGGTGCAGAGAGAAAAAAGAGCAGTGGGAATA
GGAGCTTTGTTCCTTGGGTTCTTGGGAGCAGCAGGAAGCACTATGGGCGCAGCGTCAATGACGCTGACGG
TACAGGCCAGACAATTATTGTCTGGTATAGTGCAGCAGCAGAACAATTTGCTGAGGGCTATTGAGGCGCA
ACAGCATCTGTTGCAACTCACAGTCTGGGGCATCAAGCAGCTCCAGGCAAGAATCCTGGCTGTGGAAAGA
TACCTAAAGGATCAACAGCTCCTGGGGATTTGGGGTTGCTCTGGAAAACTCATTTGCACCACTGCTGTGC
CTTGGAATGCTAGTTGGAGTAATAAATCTCTGGAACAGATTTGGAATCACACGACCTGGATGGAGTGGGA
CAGAGAAATTAACAATTACACAAGCTTAATACACTCCTTAATTGAAGAATCGCAAAACCAGCAAGAAAAG
AATGAACAAGAATTATTGGAATTAGATAAATGGGCAAGTTTGTGGAATTGGTTTAACATAACAAATTGGC
TGTGGTATATAAAATTATTCATAATGATAGTAGGAGGCTTGGTAGGTTTAAGAATAGTTTTTGCTGTACT
TTCTATAGTGAATAGAGTTAGGCAGGGATATTCACCATTATCGTTTCAGACCCACCTCCCAACCCCGAGG
GGACCCGACAGGCCCGAAGGAATAGAAGAAGAAGGTGGAGAGAGAGACAGAGACAGATCCATTCGATTAG
TGAACGGATCGGCACTGCGTGCGCCAATTCTGCAGACAAATGGCAGTATTCATCCACAATTTTAAAAGAA
AAGGGGGGATTGGGGGGTACAGTGCAGGGGAAAGAATAGTAGACATAATAGCAACAGACATACAAACTAA
AGAATTACAAAAACAAATTACAAAAATTCAAAATTTTCGGGTTTATTACAGGGACAGCAGAGATCCAGTT
TGGTTAATTCTAGACAGTTATCAACAAGTTTGTACAAAAAAGCAGGCTGGCGCCGGAACCAATTCAGTAT
CAAGTGCCACCTGACGTCTCCCTATCAGTGATAGAGAAGTCGACACGTCTCGAGCTCCCTATCAGTGATA
GAGAAGGTACGTCTAGAACGTCTCCCTATCAGTGATAGAGAAGTCGACACGTCTCGAGCTCCCTATCAGT
GATAGAGAAGGTACGTCTAGAACGTCTCCCTATCAGTGATAGAGAAGTCGACACGTCTCGAGCTCCCTAT
CAGTGATAGAGAAGGTACGTCTAGAACGTCTCCCTATCAGTGATAGAGAAGTCGACACGTCTCGAGCTCC
CTATCAGTGATAGAGAAGGTACCCCCTATATAAGCAGAGCTCGTTTAGTGAACCGTCAGATCGCCTGGAG
ACGCCATCCACGCTGTTTTGACCTCCATAGAAGACACCGGGACCGATCCAGCCTGGATCTAGGAGGTCCG
CCACCATGGATAGCACTGAGAACGTCATCAAGCCCTTCATGCGCTTCAAGGTGCACATGGAGGGCTCCGT
GAACGGCCACGAGTTCGAGATCGAGGGCGTGGGCGAGGGCAAGCCCTACGAGGGCACCCAGACCGCCAAG
CTGCAAGTGACCAAGGGCGGCCCCCTGCCCTTCGCCTGGGACATCCTGTCCCCCCAGTTCTTCTACGGCT
CCAAGGCGTACATCAAGCACCCCGCCGACATCCCCGACTACCTCAAGCAGTCCTTCCCCGAGGGCTTCAA
GTGGGAGCGCGTGATGAACTTCGAGGACGGCGGCGTGGTGACCGTGACCCAGGACTCCTCCCTGCAGGAC
GGCACCCTCATCTACCACGTGAAGTTCATCGGCGTGAACTTCCCCTCCGACGGCCCCGTAATGCAGAAGA
AGACTCTGGGCTGGGAGCCCTCCACTGAGCGCAACTACCCCCGCGACGGCGTGCTGAAGGGCGAGAACCA
CATGGCGCTGAAGCTGAAGGGCGGCGGCCACTACCTGTGTGAGTTCAAGTCCATCTACATGGCCAAGAAG
CCCGTGAAGCTGCCCGGCTACCACTACGTGGACTACAAGCTCGACATCACCTCCCACAACGAGGACTACA
CCGTGGTGGAGCAGTACGAGCGCGCCGAGGCCCGCCACCACCTGTTCCAGGGATCCGGAGCCACGAACTT
CTCTCTGTTAAAGCAAGCAGGAGACGTGGAAGAAAACCCCGGTCCTCACATGTCTGCGATCGCCATGGAG
ACAAAGCCCAAGACGGCAACCACCATCAAGGTCCCCCCCGGGCCCCTGGGATACGTGTACGCTCGCGCGT
GTCCGTCCGAAGGCATCGAGCTTCTGGCGTTACTGTCGGCGCGCAGCGGCGATGCCGACGTCGCCGTGGC
GCCCCTGGTCGTGGGCCTGACCGTGGAGAGCGGCTTTGAGGCCAACGTAGCCGTGGTCGTGGGTTCTCGC
ACGACGGGGCTCGGGGGTACCGCGGTGTCCCTGAAACTGACGCCATCGCACTACAGCTCGTCCGTGTACG
TCTTTCACGGCGGCCGGCACCTGGACCCCAGCACCCAGGCCCCAAACCTGACGCGACTCTGCGAGCGGGC
ACGCCGCCATTTTGGCTTTTCGGACTACACCCCCCGGCCCGGCGACCTCAAACACGAGACGACGGGGGAG
GCGCTGTGTGAGCGCCTCGGCCTGGACCCGGACCGCGCCCTCCTGTATCTGGTCGTTACCGAGGGCTTCA
AGGAGGCCGTGTGCATCAACAACACCTTTCTGCACCTGGGAGGCTCGGACAAGGTAACCATAGGCGGGGC
GGAGGTGCACCGCATACCCGTGTATCCGTTGCAGCTGTTCATGCCGGATTTTAGCCGGGTCATCGCCGAG
CCGTTCAACGCCAACCACCGATCGATCGGGGAGAATTTTACCTACCCGCTTCCGTTTTTTAACCGCCCCC
TCAACCGCCTCCTGTTCGAGGCGGTCGTGGGACCCGCCGCCGTGGCACTGCGATGCCGAAACGTGGACGC
CGTGGCCCGCGCGGCCGCCCACCTGGCGTTTGACGAAAACCACGAGGGCGCCGCCCTCCCCGCCGACATT
ACGTTCACGGCCTTCGAAGCCAGCCAGGGTAAGACCCCGCGGGGTGGGCGCGACGGCGGCGGCAAGGGCC
CGGCGGGCGGGTTCGAACAGCGCCTGGCCTCCGTCATGGCCGGAGACGCCGCCCTGGCCCTCGAGTCTAT
CGTGTCGATGGCCGTCTTCGACGAGCCGCCCACCGACATCTCCGCGTGGCCGCTGTGCGAGGGCCAGGAC
ACGGCCGCGGCCCGCGCCAACGCCGTCGGGGCGTACCTGGCGCGCGCCGCGGGACTCGTGGGGGCCATGG
TATTTAGCACCAACTCGGCCCTCCATCTCACCGAGGTGGACGACGCCGGTCCGGCGGACCCAAAGGACCA
CAGCAAACCCTCCTTTTACCGCTTCTTCCTCGTGCCCGGGACCCACGTGGCGGCCAACCCACAGGTGGAC
CGCGAGGGACACGTGGTGCCCGGGTTCGAGGGTCGGCCCACCGCGCCCCTCGTCGGCGGAACCCAGGAAT
TTGCCGGCGAGCACCTGGCCATGCTGTGTGGGTTTTCCCCGGCGCTGCTGGCCAAGATGCTGTTTTACCT
GGAGCGCTGCGACGGCGGCGTGATCGTCGGGCGCCAGGAGATGGACGTGTTTCGATACGTCGCGGACTCC
AACCAGACCGACGTGCCCTGCAACCTGTGCACCTTCGACACGCGCCACGCCTGCGTACACACGACGCTCA
TGCGCCTCCGGGCGCGCCATCCCAAGTTCGCCAGCGCCGCCCGCGGAGCCATCGGCGTCTTCGGGACCAT
GAACAGCATGTACAGCGACTGCGACGTGCTGGGAAACTACGCCGCCTTCTCGGCCCTGAAGCGCGCGGAC
GGATCCGAGACCGCCCGGACCATCATGCAGGAGACGTACCGCGCGGCGACCGAGCGCGTCATGGCCGAAC
TCGAGACCCTGCAGTACGTGGACCAGGCGGTCCCCACGGCCATGGGGCGGCTGGAGACCATCATCACCAA
CCGCGAGGCCCTGCATACGGTGGTGAACAACGTCAGGCAGGTCGTGGACCGCGAGGTGGAGCAGCTGATG
CGCAACCTGGTGGAGGGGAGGAACTTCAAGTTTCGCGACGGTCTGGGCGAGGCCAACCACGCCATGTCCC
TGACGCTGGACCCGTACGCGTGCGGGCCATGCCCCCTGCTTCAGCTTCTCGGGCGGCGATCCAACCTCGC
CGTGTATCAGGACCTGGCCCTGAGCCAGTGCCACGGGGTGTTCGCCGGGCAGTCGGTCGAGGGGCGCAAC
TTTCGCAATCAATTCCAACCGGTGCTGCGGCGGCGCGTGATGGACATGTTTAACAACGGGTTTCTGTCGG
CCAAAACGCTGACGGTCGCGCTCTCGGAGGGGGCGGCTATCTGCGCCCCCAGCCTAACGGCCGGCCAGAC
GGCCCCCGCCGAGAGCAGCTTCGAGGGCGACGTTGCCCGCGTGACCCTGGGGTTTCCCAAGGAGCTGCGC
GTCAAGAGCCGCGTGTTGTTCGCGGGCGCGAGCGCCAACGCGTCCGAGGCCGCCAAGGCGCGGGTCGCCA
GCCTCCAGAGCGCCTACCAGAAGCCCGACAAGCGCGTGGACATCCTCCTCGGACCGCTGGGCTTTCTGCT
GAAGCAGTTCCACGCGGCCATCTTCCCCAACGGCAAGCCCCCGGGGTCCAACCAGCCGAACCCGCAGTGG
TTCTGGACGGCCCTCCAACGCAACCAGCTTCCCGCCCGGCTCCTGTCGCGCGAGGACATCGAGACCATCG
CGTTCATTAAAAAGTTTTCCCTGGACTACGGCGCGATAAACTTTATTAACCTGGCCCCCAACAACGTGAG
CGAGCTGGCGATGTACTACATGGCAAACCAGATTCTGCGGTACTGCGATCACTCGACATACTTCATCAAC
ACCCTCACGGCCATCATCGCGGGGTCCCGCCGTCCCCCCAGCGTGCAGGCGGCGGCCGCGTGGTCCGCGC
AGGGCGGGGCGGGCCTGGAGGCCGGGGCCCGCGCGCTGATGGACGCCGTGGACGCGCATCCGGGCGCGTG
GACGTCCATGTTCGCCAGCTGCAACCTGCTGCGGCCCGTCATGGCGGCGCGCCCCATGGTCGTGTTGGGG
TTGAGCATCAGCAAATACTACGGCATGGCCGGCAACGACCGTGTGTTTCAGGCCGGGAACTGGGCCAGCC
TGATGGGCGGCAAAAACGCGTGCCCGCTCCTTATTTTTGACCGCACCCGCAAGTTCGTCCTGGCCTGTCC
CCGGGCCGGGTTTGTGTGCGCGGCCTCGAACCTCGGCGGCGGAGCGCACGAAAGCTCGCTGTGCGAGCAG
CTCCGGGGCATTATCTCCGAGGGCGGGGCGGCCGTCGCCAGTAGCGTGTTCGTGGCGACCGTGAAAAGCC
TGGGGCCCCGCACCCAGCAGCTGCAGATCGAGGACTGGCTGGCGCTCCTGGAGGACGAGTACCTAAGCGA
GGAGATGATGGAGCTGACCGCGCGTGCCCTGGAGCGCGGCAACGGCGAGTGGTCGACGGACGCGGCCCTG
GAGGTGGCGCACGAGGCCGAGGCCCTAGTCAGCCAACTCGGCAACGCCGGGGAGGTGTTTAACTTTGGGG
ATTTTGGCTGCGAGGACGACAACGCGACGCCGTTCGGCGGCCCGGGGGCCCCGGGACCGGCATTTGCCGG
CCGCAAACGGGCGTTCCACGGGGATGACCCGTTTGGGGAGGGGCCCCCCGACAAAAAGGGAGACCTGACG
TTGGATATGCTGGTTTAAACGAATTCGCGGCCGCACTCGAGATATCTAGACCCAGCTTTCTTGTACAAAG
TGGTTGATAACATCTCGAGCCATAAAGATGGTTAATTAACCCACCCAAGATCTGGCCTCCGCGCCGGGTT
TTGGCGCCTCCCGCGGGCGCCCCCCTCCTCACGGCGAGCGCTGCCACGTCAGACGAAGGGCGCAGCGAGC
GTCCTGATCCTTCCGCCCGGACGCTCAGGACAGCGGCCCGCTGCTCATAAGACTCGGCCTTAGAACCCCA
GTATCAGCAGAAGGACATTTTAGGACGGGACTTGGGTGACTCTAGGGCACTGGTTTTCTTTCCAGAGAGC
GGAACAGGCGAGGAAAAGTAGTCCCTTCTCGGCGATTCTGCGGAGGGATCTCCGTGGGGCGGTGAACGCC
GATGATTATATAAGGACGCGCCGGGTGTGGCACAGCTAGTTCCGTCGCAGCCGGGATTTGGGTCGCGGTT
CTTGTTTGTGGATCGCTGTGATCGTCACTTGGTGAGTAGCGGGCTGCTGGGCTGGCCGGGGCTTTCGTGG
CCGCCGGGCCGCTCGGTGGGACGGAAGCGTGTGGAGAGACCGCCAAGGGCTGTAGTCTGGGTCCGCGAGC
AAGGTTGCCCTGAACTGGGGGTTGGGGGGAGCGCAGCAAAATGGCGGCTGTTCCCGAGTCTTGAATGGAA
GACGCTTGTGAGGCGGGCTGTGAGGTCGTTGAAACAAGGTGGGGGGCATGGTGGGCGGCAAGAACCCAAG
GTCTTGAGGCCTTCGCTAATGCGGGAAAGCTCTTATTCGGGTGAGATGGGCTGGGGCACCATCTGGGGAC
CCTGACGTGAAGTTTGTCACTGACTGGAGAACTCGGTTTGTCGTCTGTTGCGGGGGCGGCAGTTATGGCG
GTGCCGTTGGGCAGTGCACCCGTACCTTTGGGAGCGCGCGCCCTCGTCGTGTCGTGACGTCACCCGTTCT
GTTGGCTTATAATGCAGGGTGGGGCCACCTGCCGGTAGGTGTGCGGTAGGCTTTTCTCCGTCGCAGGACG
CAGGGTTCGGGCCTAGGGTAGGCTCTCCTGAATCGACAGGCGCCGGACCTCTGGTGAGGGGAGGGATAAG
TGAGGCGTCAGTTTCTTTGGTCGGTTTTATGTACCTATCTTCTTAAGTAGCTGAAGCTCCGGTTTTGAAC
TATGCGCTCGGGGTTGGCGAGTGTGTTTTGTGAAGTTTTTTAGGCACCTTTTGAAATGTAATCATTTGGG
TCAATATGTAATTTTCAGTGTTAGACTAGTAAATTGTCCGCTAAATTCTGGCCGTTTTTGGCTTTTTTGT
TAGACGAAGCTTGGTACCGAGCTCGGATCTCCACCCCGTACCGGTCCTGCAGTCGAATTCACCATGTCTA
GACTGGACAAGAGCAAAGTCATAAACGGAGCTCTGGAATTACTCAATGGTGTCGGTATCGAAGGCCTGAC
GACAAGGAAACTCGCTCAAAAGCTGGGAGTTGAGCAGCCTACCCTGTACTGGCACGTGAAGAACAAGCGG
GCCCTGCTCGATGCCCTGCCAATCGAGATGCTGGACAGGCATCATACCCACTTCTGCCCCCTGGAAGGCG
AGTCATGGCAAGACTTTCTGCGGAACAACGCCAAGTCATACCGCTGTGCTCTCCTCTCACATCGCGACGG
GGCTAAAGTGCATCTCGGCACCCGCCCAACAGAGAAACAGTACGAAACCCTGGAAAATCAGCTCGCGTTC
CTGTGTCAGCAAGGCTTCTCCCTGGAGAACGCACTGTACGCTCTGTCCGCCGTGGGCCACTTTACACTGG
GCTGCGTATTGGAGGAACAGGAGCATCAAGTAGCAAAAGAGGAAAGAGAGACACCTACCACCGATTCTAT
GCCCCCACTTCTGAGACAAGCAATTGAGCTGTTCGACCGGCAGGGAGCCGAACCTGCCTTCCTTTTCGGC
CTGGAACTAATCATATGTGGCCTGGAGAAACAGCTAAAGTGCGAAAGCGGCGGGCCGACCGACGCCCTTG
ACGATTTTGACTTAGACATGCTCCCAGCCGATGCCCTTGACGACTTTGACCTTGATATGCTGCCTGCTGA
CGCTCTTGACGATTTTGACCTTGACATGCTCCCCGGGTAACTAAGTAAGGATCCGCGGCCGCACTAGAGG
AATTCCGCCCCTCTCCCCCCCCCCCCTCTCCCTCCCCCCCCCTAACGTTACTGGCCGAAGCCGCTTGGAA
TAAGGCCGGTGTGCGTTTGTCTATATGTTATTTTCCACCATATTGCCGTCTTTTGGCAATGTGAGGGCCC
GGAAACCTGGCCCTGTCTTCTTGACGAGCATTCCTAGGGGTCTTTCCCCTCTCGCCAAAGGAATGCAAGG
TCTGTTGAATGTCGTGAAGGAAGCAGTTCCTCTGGAAGCTTCTTGAAGACAAACAACGTCTGTAGCGACC
CTTTGCAGGCAGCGGAACCCCCCACCTGGCGACAGGTGCCTCTGCGGCCAAAAGCCACGTGTATAAGATA
CACCTGCAAAGGCGGCACAACCCCAGTGCCACGTTGTGAGTTGGATAGTTGTGGAAAGAGTCAAATGGCT
CTCCTCAAGCGTATTCAACAAGGGGCTGAAGGATGCCCAGAAGGTACCCCATTGTATGGGATCTGATCTG
GGGCCTCGGTGCACATGCTTTACATGTGTTTAGTCGAGGTTAAAAAAACGTCTAGGCCCCCCGAACCACG
GGGACGTGGTTTTCCTTTGAAAAACACGATGATAAGCTTACCGGTACGCGTGATGTGTTGACAATTAATC
ATCGGCATAGTATATCGGCATAGTATAATACGACAAGGTGAGGAACTAAACCATGGCCAAGTTGACCAGT
GCCGTTCCGGTGCTCACCGCGCGCGACGTCGCCGGAGCGGTCGAGTTCTGGACCGACCGGCTCGGGTTCT
CCCGGGACTTCGTGGAGGACGACTTCGCCGGTGTGGTCCGGGACGACGTGACCCTGTTCATCAGCGCGGT
CCAGGACCAGGTGGTGCCGGACAACACCCTGGCCTGGGTGTGGGTGCGCGGCCTGGACGAGCTGTACGCC
GAGTGGTCGGAGGTCGTGTCCACGAACTTCCGGGACGCCTCCGGGCCGGCCATGACCGAGATCGGCGAGC
AGCCGTGGGGGCGGGAGTTCGCCCTGCGCGACCCGGCCGGCAACTGCGTGCACTTCGTGGCCGAGGAGCA
GGACTGACACATCTGTACAAGTAAAGCGGCCGCGACTCTAGATCATAATCAGCCATACCACATTTGTAGA
GGTTTTACTTGCTTTAAAAAACCTCCCACACCTCCCCCTGAACCTGAAACATAAAATGAATGCAATTGTT
GTTGTTTAGTCCCTCCCAATTCGATATCAAGCTTATCGATAATCAACCTCTGGATTACAAAATTTGTGAA
AGATTGACTGGTATTCTTAACTATGTTGCTCCTTTTACGCTATGTGGATACGCTGCTTTAATGCCTTTGT
ATCATGCTATTGCTTCCCGTATGGCTTTCATTTTCTCCTCCTTGTATAAATCCTGGTTGCTGTCTCTTTA
TGAGGAGTTGTGGCCCGTTGTCAGGCAACGTGGCGTGGTGTGCACTGTGTTTGCTGACGCAACCCCCACT
GGTTGGGGCATTGCCACCACCTGTCAGCTCCTTTCCGGGACTTTCGCTTTCCCCCTCCCTATTGCCACGG
CGGAACTCATCGCCGCCTGCCTTGCCCGCTGCTGGACAGGGGCTCGGCTGTTGGGCACTGACAATTCCGT
GGTGTTGTCGGGGAAATCATCGTCCTTTCCTTGGCTGCTCGCCTGTGTTGCCACCTGGATTCTGCGCGGG
ACGTCCTTCTGCTACGTCCCTTCGGCCCTCAATCCAGCGGACCTTCCTTCCCGCGGCCTGCTGCCGGCTC
TGCGGCCTCTTCCGCGTCTTCGCCTTCGCCCTCAGACGAGTCGGATCTCCCTTTGGGCCGCCTCCCCGCA
TCGATACCGTCGACCTCGATCGAGACCTAGAAAAACATGGAGCAATCACAAGTAGCAATACAGCAGCTAC
CAATGCTGATTGTGCCTGGCTAGAAGCACAAGAGGAGGAGGAGGTGGGTTTTCCAGTCACACCTCAGGTA
CCTTTAAGACCAATGACTTACAAGGCAGCTGTAGATCTTAGCCACTTTTTAAAAGAAAAGGGGGGACTGG
AAGGGCTAATTCACTCCCAACGAAGACAAGATATCCTTGATCTGTGGATCTACCACACACAAGGCTACTT
CCCTGATTGGCAGAACTACACACCAGGGCCAGGGATCAGATATCCACTGACCTTTGGATGGTGCTACAAG
CTAGTACCAGTTGAGCAAGAGAAGGTAGAAGAAGCCAATGAAGGAGAGAACACCCGCTTGTTACACCCTG
TGAGCCTGCATGGGATGGATGACCCGGAGAGAGAAGTATTAGAGTGGAGGTTTGACAGCCGCCTAGCATT
TCATCACATGGCCCGAGAGCTGCATCCGGACTGTACTGGGTCTCTCTGGTTAGACCAGATCTGAGCCTGG
GAGCTCTCTGGCTAACTAGGGAACCCACTGCTTAAGCCTCAATAAAGCTTGCCTTGAGTGCTTCAAGTAG
TGTGTGCCCGTCTGTTGTGTGACTCTGGTAACTAGAGATCCCTCAGACCCTTTTAGTCAGTGTGGAAAAT
CTCTAGCAGGGCCCGTTTAAACCCGCTGATCAGCCTCGACTGTGCCTTCTAGTTGCCAGCCATCTGTTGT
TTGCCCCTCCCCCGTGCCTTCCTTGACCCTGGAAGGTGCCACTCCCACTGTCCTTTCCTAATAAAATGAG
GAAATTGCATCGCATTGTCTGAGTAGGTGTCATTCTATTCTGGGGGGTGGGGTGGGGCAGGACAGCAAGG
GGGAGGATTGGGAAGACAATAGCAGGCATGCTGGGGATGCGGTGGGCTCTATGGCTTCTGAGGCGGAAAG
AACCAGCTGGGGCTCTAGGGGGTATCCCC
[124 nt withheld, positions 12420-12543]
C
[91 nt withheld, positions 12545-12635]
A
[49 nt withheld, positions 12637-12685]
CCTTTGACGTTGGAGTCCACGTTCTTT
[37 nt withheld, positions 12713-12749]
ACCCTATCTCGGTCTATTCTTTTGATTTATAAGGGATTTTGCCGATTTCGGCCTATTGGTTAAAAAATGA
GCTGATTTAACAAAAATTTAACGCGAATTAATTCTGTGGAATGTGTGTCAGTTAGGGTGTGGAAAGTCCC
CAGGCTCCCCAGCAGGCAGAAGTATGCAAAGCATGCATCTCAATTAGTCAGCAACCAGGTGTGGAAAGTC
CCCAGGCTCCCCAGCAGGCAGAAGTATGCAAAGCATGCATCTCAATTAGTCAGCAACCATAGTCCCGCCC
CTAACTCCGCCCATCCCGCCCCTAACTCCGCCCAGTTCCGCCCATTCTCCGCCCCATGGCTGACTAATTT
TTTTTATTTATGCAGAGGCCGAGGCCGCCTCTGCCTCTGAGCTATTCCAGAAGTAGTGAGGAGGCTTTTT
TGGAGGCCTAGGCTTTTGCAAAAAGCTCCCGGGAGCTTGTATATCCATTTTCGGATCTGATCAGCACGTG
TTGACAATTAATCATCGGCATAGTATATCGGCATAGTATAATACGACAAGGTGAGGAACTAAACCATGGC
CAAGTTGACCAGTGCCGTTCCGGTGCTCACCGCGCGCGACGTCGCCGGAGCGGTCGAGTTCTGGACCGAC
CGGCTCGGGTTCTCCCGGGACTTCGTGGAGGACGACTTCGCCGGTGTGGTCCGGGACGACGTGACCCTGT
TCATCAGCGCGGTCCAGGACCAGGTGGTGCCGGACAACACCCTGGCCTGGGTGTGGGTGCGCGGCCTGGA
CGAGCTGTACGCCGAGTGGTCGGAGGTCGTGTCCACGAACTTCCGGGACGCCTCCGGGCCGGCCATGACC
GAGATCGGCGAGCAGCCGTGGGGGCGGGAGTTCGCCCTGCGCGACCCGGCCGGCAACTGCGTGCACTTCG
TGGCCGAGGAGCAGGACTGACACGTGCTACGAGATTTCGATTCCACCGCCGCCTTCTATGAAAGGTTGGG
CTTCGGAATCGTTTTCCGGGACGCCGGCTGGATGATCCTCCAGCGCGGGGATCTCATGCTGGAGTTCTTC
GCCCACCCCAACTTGTTTATTGCAGCTTATAATGGTTACAAATAAAGCAATAGCATCACAAATTTCACAA
ATAAAGCATTTTTTTCACTGCATTCTAGTTGTGGTTTGTCCAAACTCATCAATGTATCTTATCATGTCTG
TATACCGTCGACCTCTAGCTAGAGCTTGGCGTAATCATGGTCATAGCTGTTTCCTGTGTGAAATTGTTAT
CCGCTCACAATTCCACACAACATACGAGCCGGAAGCATAAAGTGTAAAGCCTGGGGTGCCTAATGAGTGA
GCTAACTCACATTAATTGCGTTGCGCTCACTGCCCGCTTTCCAGTCGGGAAACCTGTCGTGCCAGCTGCA
TTAATGAATCGGCCAACGCGCGGGGAGAGGCGGTTTGCGTATTGGGCGCTCTTCCGCTTCCTCGCTCACT
GACTCGCTGCGCTCGGTCGTTCGGCTGCGGCGAGCGGTATCAGCTCACTCAAAGGCGGTAATACGGTTAT
CCACAGAATCAGGGGATAACGCAGGAAAGAACATGTGAGCAAAAGGCCAGCAAAAGGCCAGGAACCGTAA
AAAGGCCGCGTTGCTGGCGTTTTTCCATAGGCTCCGCCCCCCTGACGAGCATCACAAAAATCGACGCTCA
AGTCAGAGGTGGCGAAACCCGACAGGACTATAAAGATACCAGGCGTTTCCCCCTGGAAGCTCCCTCGTGC
GCTCTCCTGTTCCGACCCTGCCGCTTACCGGATACCTGTCCGCCTTTCTCCCTTCGGGAAGCGTGGCGCT
TTCTCATAGCTCACGCTGTAGGTATCTCAGTTCGGTGTAGGTCGTTCGCTCCAAGCTGGGCTGTGTGCAC
GAACCCCCCGTTCAGCCCGACCGCTGCGCCTTATCCGGTAACTATCGTCTTGAGTCCAACCCGGTAAGAC
ACGACTTATCGCCACTGGCAGCAGCCACTGGTAACAGGATTAGCAGAGCGAGGTATGTAGGCGGTGCTAC
AGAGTTCTTGAAGTGGTGGCCTAACTACGGCTACACTAGAAGAACAGTATTTGGTATCTGCGCTCTGCTG
AAGCCAGTTACCTTCGGAAAAAGAGTTGGTAGCTCTTGATCCGGCAAACAAACCACCGCTGGTAGCGGTG
GTTTTTTTGTTTGCAAGCAGCAGATTACGCGCAGAAAAAAAGGATCTCAAGAAGATCCTTTGATCTTTTC
TACGGGGTCTGACGCTCAGTGGAACGAAAACTCACGTTAAGGGATTTTGGTCATGAGATTATCAAAAAGG
ATCTTCACCTAGATCCTTTTAAATTAAAAATGAAGTTTTAAATCAATCTAAAGTATATATGAGTAAACTT
GGTCTGACAGTTACCAATGCTTAATCAGTGAGGCACCTATCTCAGCGATCTGTCTATTTCGTTCATCCAT
AGTTGCCTGACTCCCCGTCGTGTAGATAACTACGATACGGGAGGGCTTACCATCTGGCCCCAGTGCTGCA
ATGATACCGCGAGACCCACGCTCACCGGCTCCAGATTTATCAGCAATAAACCAGCCAGCCGGAAGGGCCG
AGCGCAGAAGTGGTCCTGCAACTTTATCCGCCTCCATCCAGTCTATTAATTGTTGCCGGGAAGCTAGAGT
AAGTAGTTCGCCAGTTAATAGTTTGCGCAACGTTGTTGCCATTGCTACAGGCATCGTGGTGTCACGCTCG
TCGTTTGGTATGGCTTCATTCAGCTCCGGTTCCCAACGATCAAGGCGAGTTACATGATCCCCCATGTTGT
GCAAAAAAGCGGTTAGCTCCTTCGGTCCTCCGATCGTTGTCAGAAGTAAGTTGGCCGCAGTGTTATCACT
CATGGTTATGGCAGCACTGCATAATTCTCTTACTGTCATGCCATCCGTAAGATGCTTTTCTGTGACTGGT
GAGTACTCAACCAAGTCATTCTGAGAATAGTGTATGCGGCGACCGAGTTGCTCTTGCCCGGCGTCAATAC
GGGATAATACCGCGCCACATAGCAGAACTTTAAAAGTGCTCATCATTGGAAAACGTTCTTCGGGGCGAAA
ACTCTCAAGGATCTTACCGCTGTTGAGATCCAGTTCGATGTAACCCACTCGTGCACCCAACTGATCTTCA
GCATCTTTTACTTTCACCAGCGTTTCTGGGTGAGCAAAAACAGGAAGGCAAAATGCCGCAAAAAAGGGAA
TAAGGGCGACACGGAAATGTTGAATACTCATACTCTTCCTTTTTCAATATTATTGAAGCATTTATCAGGG
TTATTGTCTCATGAGCGGATACATATTTGAATGTATTTAGAAAAATAAACAAATAGGGGTTCCGCGCACA
TTTCCCCGAAAAGTGCCACCTGAC
